Addgene plasmid #106823: gh156
Purpose: expression of gRNA targeting GYLT1B (LARGE2)
Depositing lab: Eric-Paul Bennett. Depositing organization: University of Copenhagen. Publication: A validated gRNA library for CRISPR/Cas9 targeting of the human glycosyltransferase genome. Narimatsu Y, Joshi HJ, Zhang Y, Gomes C, Chen YH, Lorenzetti F, Furukawa S, Schjoldager K, Hansen L, Clausen H, Bennett EP, Wandall HH. Glycobiology. 2018 Jan 5. pii: 4791732. doi: 10.1093/glycob/cwx101. PubMed 29315387.
Backbone
  Vector backbone: EPB104
  Backbone manufacturer: Eric-Paul Bennett (Addgene plasmid # 68369)
  Backbone size w/o insert (bp): 2376
  Vector type: Mammalian Expression
Growth in bacteria
  Bacterial resistance: Ampicillin, 100 μg/mL
  Growth temperature: 37°C
  Growth strain: DH5alpha
  Copy number: High Copy
Gene/Insert
  Gene/Insert name: GYLT1B (LARGE2)
  gRNA/shRNA sequence: CCAGAGCTCCGAGATGTCAG
  Species: H. sapiens (human)
  Cloning method: Restriction Enzyme; 5′ cloning site unknown (unknown if destroyed); 3′ cloning site unknown (unknown if destroyed)
  Sequencing primers: 5′ T7NP
Terms and licenses: Academic/Nonprofit Terms; Industry Terms: Not Available to Industry
How to cite: gh156 was a gift from Eric-Paul Bennett (Addgene plasmid # 106823 ; http://n2t.net/addgene:106823 ; RRID:Addgene_106823)
