[The description below was written by a language model from this plasmid's Addgene catalogue record and pLannotate feature annotations shown in this document.]
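Description:
gh156 is a small (about 2.7 kb) mammalian expression plasmid built on the EPB104 guide RNA backbone, designed to express a single CRISPR guide RNA targeting the human glycosyltransferase gene GYLT1B (also known as LARGE2). It belongs to a validated gRNA collection covering the human glycosyltransferase genes. In bacteria it is maintained at high copy through a ColE1/pUC-type origin and selected with ampicillin via a β-lactamase gene driven by its native bla promoter.

The functional cassette consists of the human U6 promoter, an RNA polymerase III promoter well suited to producing short, defined transcripts, followed by a gap of roughly the size of a 20-nucleotide protospacer and then the Streptococcus pyogenes Cas9 gRNA scaffold. Transcription therefore yields a single guide RNA in which the GYLT1B-specific spacer is fused to the scaffold that Cas9 binds. The plasmid carries no Cas9 gene and no mammalian selection marker or reporter in the annotated features, so the nuclease must be supplied separately, for example by co-transfection or in a Cas9-expressing cell line. A T7 promoter lies upstream of the U6 element and corresponds to the region used for sequencing across the insert. The remaining annotations (partial M13 origin, lacZα, lacI and RSF origin fragments) are short remnants of the cloning vector lineage and are unlikely to be functional. The guide was introduced by restriction cloning, though the record does not state the sites. Typical use is knockout or disruption of LARGE2 in human cells to study its role in glycosylation.
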