Features (pLannotate 1.2.2; 10 found; start..end, strand, type, name):
      3..134     -  rep_origin     M13 ori (fragment): M13 bacteriophage origin of replication; arrow indicates direction of (+) strand synthesis
    155..311     -  CDS            lacZα (fragment): LacZα fragment of β-galactosidase; lacZ fragment
    320..338     +  promoter       T7 promoter: promoter for bacteriophage T7 RNA polymerase
    398..638     +  promoter       U6 promoter: RNA polymerase III promoter for human U6 snRNA
    668..743     +  misc_RNA       gRNA scaffold: guide RNA scaffold for the Streptococcus pyogenes CRISPR/Cas9 system
    790..837     -  CDS            lacI (fragment): lac repressor; lacI; The lac repressor binds to the lac operator to inhibit transcription in E. coli. This inhibition can be relieved by adding lactose or isopropyl-β-D-thiogalactopyranoside (IPTG).
    874..914     -  rep_origin     RSF ori (fragment): Plasmids containing the RSF 1030 origin of replication can be propagated in E. coli cells that contain additional plasmids with compatible origins.
    992..1580    -  rep_origin     ori: high-copy-number ColE1/pMB1/pBR322/pUC origin of replication
   1751..2611    -  CDS            AmpR: β-lactamase; bla; confers resistance to ampicillin, carbenicillin, and related antibiotics
   2612..2716    -  promoter       AmpR promoter: bla
>Addgene plasmid #106823 | gh156 | addgene full sequence | sequence record 221368 | Addgene Assembled Full Sequence
CTAAATTGTAAGCGTTAATATTTTGTTAAAATTCGCGTTAAATTTTTGTTAAATCAGCTCATTTTTTAAC
CAATAGGCCGAAATCGGCAAAATCCCTTATAAATCAAAAGAATAGACCGAGATAGGGTTGAGTGGCCGCT
ACAGGGCGCTCCCATTCGCCATTCAGGCTGCGCAACTGTTGGGAAGGGCGTTTCGGTGCGGGCCTCTTCG
CTATTACGCCAGCTGGCGAAAGGGGGATGTGCTGCAAGGCGATTAAGTTGGGTAACGCCAGGGTTTTCCC
AGTCACGACGTTGTAAAACGACGGCCAGTGAGCGCGACGTAATACGACTCACTATAGGGCGAATTGGCGG
AAGGCCGTCAAGGCCACGTGTCTTGTCCAGAGCTCGATATCGAATTCGAGGGCCTATTTCCCATGATTCC
TTCATATTTGCATATACGATACAAGGCTGTTAGAGAGATAATTGGAATTAATTTGACTGTAAACACAAAG
ATATTAGTACAAAATACGTGACGTAGAAAGTAATAATTTCTTGGGTAGTTTGCAGTTTTAAAATTATGTT
TTAAAATGGACTATCATATGCTTACCGTAACTTGAAAGTATTTCGATTTCTTGGCTTTATATATCTTGTG
GAAAGGACGAAACACCGCCAGAGCTCCGAGATGTCAGGTTTTAGAGCTAGAAATAGCAAGTTAAAATAAG
GCTAGTCCGTTATCAACTTGAAAAAGTGGCACCGAGTCGGTGCTTTTTTTGGTACCTGGAGCACAAGACT
GGCCTCATGGGCCTTCCGCTCACTGCCCGCTTTCCAGTCGGGAAACCTGTCGTGCCAGCTGCATTAACAT
GGTCATAGCTGTTTCCTTGCGTATTGGGCGCTCTCCGCTTCCTCGCTCACTGACTCGCTGCGCTCGGTCG
TTCGGGTAAAGCCTGGGGTGCCTAATGAGCAAAAGGCCAGCAAAAGGCCAGGAACCGTAAAAAGGCCGCG
TTGCTGGCGTTTTTCCATAGGCTCCGCCCCCCTGACGAGCATCACAAAAATCGACGCTCAAGTCAGAGGT
GGCGAAACCCGACAGGACTATAAAGATACCAGGCGTTTCCCCCTGGAAGCTCCCTCGTGCGCTCTCCTGT
TCCGACCCTGCCGCTTACCGGATACCTGTCCGCCTTTCTCCCTTCGGGAAGCGTGGCGCTTTCTCATAGC
TCACGCTGTAGGTATCTCAGTTCGGTGTAGGTCGTTCGCTCCAAGCTGGGCTGTGTGCACGAACCCCCCG
TTCAGCCCGACCGCTGCGCCTTATCCGGTAACTATCGTCTTGAGTCCAACCCGGTAAGACACGACTTATC
GCCACTGGCAGCAGCCACTGGTAACAGGATTAGCAGAGCGAGGTATGTAGGCGGTGCTACAGAGTTCTTG
AAGTGGTGGCCTAACTACGGCTACACTAGAAGAACAGTATTTGGTATCTGCGCTCTGCTGAAGCCAGTTA
CCTTCGGAAAAAGAGTTGGTAGCTCTTGATCCGGCAAACAAACCACCGCTGGTAGCGGTGGTTTTTTTGT
TTGCAAGCAGCAGATTACGCGCAGAAAAAAAGGATCTCAAGAAGATCCTTTGATCTTTTCTACGGGGTCT
GACGCTCAGTGGAACGAAAACTCACGTTAAGGGATTTTGGTCATGAGATTATCAAAAAGGATCTTCACCT
AGATCCTTTTAAATTAAAAATGAAGTTTTAAATCAATCTAAAGTATATATGAGTAAACTTGGTCTGACAG
TTACCAATGCTTAATCAGTGAGGCACCTATCTCAGCGATCTGTCTATTTCGTTCATCCATAGTTGCCTGA
CTCCCCGTCGTGTAGATAACTACGATACGGGAGGGCTTACCATCTGGCCCCAGTGCTGCAATGATACCGC
GAGAACCACGCTCACCGGCTCCAGATTTATCAGCAATAAACCAGCCAGCCGGAAGGGCCGAGCGCAGAAG
TGGTCCTGCAACTTTATCCGCCTCCATCCAGTCTATTAATTGTTGCCGGGAAGCTAGAGTAAGTAGTTCG
CCAGTTAATAGTTTGCGCAACGTTGTTGCCATTGCTACAGGCATCGTGGTGTCACGCTCGTCGTTTGGTA
TGGCTTCATTCAGCTCCGGTTCCCAACGATCAAGGCGAGTTACATGATCCCCCATGTTGTGCAAAAAAGC
GGTTAGCTCCTTCGGTCCTCCGATCGTTGTCAGAAGTAAGTTGGCCGCAGTGTTATCACTCATGGTTATG
GCAGCACTGCATAATTCTCTTACTGTCATGCCATCCGTAAGATGCTTTTCTGTGACTGGTGAGTACTCAA
CCAAGTCATTCTGAGAATAGTGTATGCGGCGACCGAGTTGCTCTTGCCCGGCGTCAATACGGGATAATAC
CGCGCCACATAGCAGAACTTTAAAAGTGCTCATCATTGGAAAACGTTCTTCGGGGCGAAAACTCTCAAGG
ATCTTACCGCTGTTGAGATCCAGTTCGATGTAACCCACTCGTGCACCCAACTGATCTTCAGCATCTTTTA
CTTTCACCAGCGTTTCTGGGTGAGCAAAAACAGGAAGGCAAAATGCCGCAAAAAAGGGAATAAGGGCGAC
ACGGAAATGTTGAATACTCATACTCTTCCTTTTTCAATATTATTGAAGCATTTATCAGGGTTATTGTCTC
ATGAGCGGATACATATTTGAATGTATTTAGAAAAATAAACAAATAGGGGTTCCGCGCACATTTCCCCGAA
AAGTGCCAC
