>Addgene plasmid #106823 | gh156 | addgene partial sequence | sequence record 221369 | hU6-F 5'-GAGGGCCTATTTCCCATGATT-3'
GGAATTAATTTGACTGTAAACACAAAGATATTAGTACAAAATACGTGACGTAGAAAGTAATAATTTCTTG
GGTAGTTTGCAGTTTTAAAATTATGTTTTAAAATGGACTATCATATGCTTACCGTAACTTGAAAGTATTT
CGATTTCTTGGCTTTATATATCTTGTGGAAAGGACGAAACACCGCCAGAGCTCCGAGATGTCAGGTTTTA
GAGCTAGAAATAGCAAGTTAAAATAAGGCTAGTCCGTTATCAACTTGAAAAAGTGGCACCGAGTCGGTGC
TTTTTTTGGTACCTGGAGCACAAGACTGGCCTCATGGGCCTTCCGCTCACTGCCCGCTTTCCAGTCGGGA
AACCTGTCGTGCCAGCTGCATTAACATGGTCATAGCTGTTTCCTTGCGTATTGGGCGCTCTCCGCTTCCT
CGCTCACTGACTCGCTGCGCTCGGTCGTTCGGGTAAAGCCTGGGGTGCCTAATGAGCAAAAGGCCAGCAA
AAGGCCAGGAACCGTAAAAAGGCCGCGTTGCTGGCGTTTTTCCATAGGCTCCGCCCCCCTGACGAGCATC
ACAAAAATCGACGCTCAAGTCAGAGGTGGCGAAACCCGACAGGACTATAAAGATACCAGGCGTTTCCCCC
TGGAAGCTCCCTCGTGCGCTCTCCTGTTCCGACCCTGCCGCTTACCGGATACCTGTCCGCCTTTCTCCCT
TCGGGAAGCGTGGCGCTTTCTCATAGCTCACGCTGTAGGTATCTCAGTTCGGTGTAGGTCGTTCGCTCCA
AGCTGGGCTGTGTGCACGAACCCCCCGTTCAGCCCGACCGCTGCGCCTTATCCGGTAACTATCGTCTTGA
GTCCAACCCGGTAAGACACGACTTATCGCCACTGGCAGCAGCCACTGGTAACAGGATTAGCAGA
